>Addgene plasmid #22990 | pCS2 hSmad1-MM | addgene partial sequence | sequence record 28886 | 22990 with hSMAD1-R 5'-TAACATCCTGGCGGTGGTAT
CGTATAGTACACATTTTTGTAAGCTCATAGACTGTCTCAAATCCATGGTTCACAGACTGTGCCAATAACT
GAGCAAATTCTTGGTTGTTAAAAATTTTCAGACTACACCCACTAGGGATCTTGCAAACAGTAGTAGGATG
AAATCCATGATGGTAGTTGCAGTTCCGACTTTGTACAAAGATGCTACTGTCACTAAGGCATTCGGCATAC
ACCTCCCCTCCAACATAATAAAGATGAACTCCTTTTCCAATATGCCGCCTGGTGTTTTCAATAGTGGAAT
TCCGGTTAACATTGGAGAGCAGCCCAAGGCAGAAACGGTTCTTATTGTTGGAAGGATCAGTGAAACCATC
CACCAACACACTTGTGGAGGAGGCATGGAACGCTTCACCCACACGATTGTTGAGCTCATAGTAGACAATA
GAGCACCAGTGTTTTGGTTCCTCATAAGCAACCGCCTGAACATCTCCTCTGTTGATTTCTGAGGGCAGGG
GAGGCGCCATCATGTTTGTGTCCATCGGCTGAGAGCCATCCTGGGTCATGGGGTCTTCAGGAGGCAGGTA
AGCAGGTGGGGGCGTATCAGCTGGCATCTGGAAAGGGGCTCCTGGGTCTGAGCTGGTGGGGGCGTGAGGG
TAGGTGCTGCTGCTGCTCCCAGGAGCGTTTGGGTAACTGCTATTGGGAGCGTGAGGAAACGGGTGGCTGT
TGGGTTGCTGGAAGAATCTGGAAAAGTGGCGTTGAGTG
