>Addgene plasmid #22990 | pCS2 hSmad1-MM | addgene partial sequence | sequence record 28887 | 22990 with hSMAD1-F 5'-GGTGTATGCCGAATGCCTTA
GTCGGACTGCAACTACCATCATGGATTTCATCCTACTACTGTTTGCAAGATCCCTAGTGGGTGTAGTCTG
AAAATTTTTAACAACCAAGAATTTGCTCAGTTATTGGCACAGTCTGTGAACCATGGATTTGAGACAGTCT
ATGAGCTTACAAAAATGTGTACTATACGTATGAGCTTTGTGAAGGGCTGGGGAGCAGAATACCACCGCCA
GGATGTTACTAGCACCCCCTGCTGGATTGAGATACATCTGCACGGCCCCCTCCAGTGGCTGGATAAAGTT
CTTACTCAAATGGGTTCACCTCATAATCCTATTTCATCTGTATCTTAAGGATCCCATCGATTCGAATTCA
AGGCCTCTCGAGCCTCTAGAACTATAGTGAGTCGTATTACGTAGATCCAGACATGATAAGATACATTGAT
GAGTTTGGACAAACCACAACTAGAATGCAGTGAAAAAAATGCTTTATTTGTGAAATTTGTGATGCTATTG
CTTTATTTGTAACCATTATAAGCTGCAATAAACAAGTTAACAACAACAATTGCATTCATTTTATGTTTCA
GGTTCAGGGGGAGGTGTGGGAGGTTTTTTAATTCGCGGCCGCGGCGCCAATGCATTGGGCCCGGTACCCA
GCTTTTGTTCCCTTTAGTGAGGGTTAATTGCGCGCTTGGCGTAATCATGGTCATAGCTGTTTCCTGTGTG
AAATTGTTATCCGCTCACAATTCCACACAACATACGAGCCGGGAGCATAAA
