>Addgene plasmid #22990 | pCS2 hSmad1-MM | addgene partial sequence | sequence record 28888 | 22990 with SP6
GGATCTGGTACCACGCGTATCGATAAGCTTACCATGGACTACAAGGACGACGATGACAAGAATGTGACAA
GTTTATTTTCCTTTACAAGTCCAGCTGTGAAGAGACTTCTTGGGTGGAAACAGGGCGATGAAGAAGAAAA
ATGGGCAGAGAAAGCTGTTGATGCTTTGGTGAAAAAACTGAAGAAAAAGAAAGGTGCCATGGAGGAACTG
GAAAAGGCCTTGAGCTGCCCAGGGCAACCGAGTAACTGTGTCACCATTCCCCGCTCTCTGGATGGCAGGC
TGCAAGTCTCCCACCGGAAGGGACTGCCTCATGTCATTTACTGCCGTGTGTGGCGCTGGCCCGATCTTCA
GAGCCACCATGAACTAAAACCACTGGAATGCTGTGAGTTTCCTTTTGGTTCCAAGCAGAAGGAGGTCTGC
ATCAATCCCTACCACTATAAGAGAGTAGAAAGCCCTGTACTTCCTCCTGTGCTGGTTCCAAGACACAGCG
AATATAATCCTCAGCACAGCCTCTTAGCTCAGTTCCGTAACTTAGGACAAAATGAGCCTCACATGCCACT
CAACGCCACTTTTCCAGATTCTTTCCAGCAACCCAACAGCCACCCGTTTCCTCACGCTCCCAATAGCAGT
TACCCAAACGCTCCTGGA
