[The description below was written by a language model from this plasmid's Addgene catalogue record.]
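Description:
pCS2 hSmad1-MM is a mammalian expression plasmid built on the pCS2 backbone (about 4.1 kb without insert) and carrying a roughly 1.3 kb human SMAD1 coding sequence cloned between HindIII and BamHI sites, both of which were retained. It is propagated in E. coli under ampicillin selection; the copy number is not recorded. No feature table accompanies the record, so the promoter and polyadenylation elements are not explicitly stated. pCS2-family vectors generally drive expression from a CMV-derived promoter and include an SP6 promoter upstream of the insert, which allows in vitro synthesis of capped mRNA. The listing of SP6 and T7 as flanking sequencing primers is consistent with that layout.

The encoded Smad1 protein bears an N-terminal FLAG epitope for detection or immunoprecipitation, and it carries four serine-to-alanine substitutions: S187A, S195A, S206A and S214A. These residues lie in the linker region of Smad1 and correspond to the known MAPK phosphorylation sites, so "MM" presumably denotes a MAPK-site mutant, although the record does not spell this out. Replacing the serines with alanine prevents phosphorylation at those positions, giving a Smad1 that should resist the inhibitory linker phosphorylation while still responding to BMP receptor signalling at its C terminus. The associated publication concerns how IGF, FGF and anti-BMP signals converge on Smad1 phosphorylation during neural induction. The construct therefore fits use as a phosphorylation-resistant comparator to wild-type Smad1 in transfected cells or, via synthetic mRNA, in embryo assays.
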