Addgene plasmid #22990: pCS2 hSmad1-MM
Depositing lab: Edward De Robertis. Depositing organization: University of California, Los Angeles (UCLA). Publication: Integration of IGF, FGF, and anti-BMP signals via Smad1 phosphorylation in neural induction. Pera EM, Ikeda A, Eivers E, De Robertis EM. Genes Dev. 2003 Dec 15. 17(24):3023-8. 10.1101/gad.1153603 PubMed 14701872.
Backbone
  Vector backbone: pCS2
  Backbone size w/o insert (bp): 4096
  Vector type: Mammalian Expression
Growth in bacteria
  Bacterial resistance: Ampicillin, 100 μg/mL
  Growth temperature: 37°C
  Growth strain: DH5alpha
  Copy number: Unknown
Gene/Insert
  Gene/Insert name: Smad1
  Species: H. sapiens (human)
  Insert size (bp): 1300
  Mutation: S214A, S206A, S195A, S187A
  Entrez Gene: SMAD1 (a.k.a. BSP-1, BSP1, JV4-1, JV41, MADH1, MADR1)
  Tag / fusion protein: FLAG (N terminal on insert)
  Cloning method: Restriction Enzyme; 5′ cloning site HindIII (not destroyed); 3′ cloning site BamHI (not destroyed)
  Sequencing primers: 5′ SP6; 3′ T7
Terms and licenses: Academic/Nonprofit Terms; Industry Terms: Not Available to Industry
How to cite: pCS2 hSmad1-MM was a gift from Edward De Robertis (Addgene plasmid # 22990 ; http://n2t.net/addgene:22990 ; RRID:Addgene_22990)
